Addgene plasmid #247436: pCW-MRTFA-HA
Purpose: siRNA resistant HA-tagged mouse MRTF-A cloned into the pCW backbone (Addgene #41393, with puromycin resistance) together with an IRES GFP to indicate doxycycline-inducible expression by fluorescence.
Depositing lab: Richard Treisman. Depositing organization: Francis Crick Institute. Publication: MRTF-dependent cytoskeletal dynamics drive efficient cell cycle progression. Nielsen JC, Benito-Jardon M, Petrela NC, Diring J, Bellamy S, Treisman R. J Cell Sci. 2025 Nov 7:jcs.264444. doi: 10.1242/jcs.264444. PubMed 41200793.
Backbone
  Vector backbone: pCW
  Backbone manufacturer: David Root, Addgene plasmid #41393
  Backbone size w/o insert (bp): 7597
  Total vector size (bp): 12096
  Modifications to backbone: Substitution of everything between tight TRE promoter and hPGK promoter with our inserts
  Vector type: Mammalian Expression, Lentiviral ; Dox-inducible
  Selectable markers: Puromycin ; EGFP expression upon doxycycline treatment
Growth in bacteria
  Bacterial resistance: Ampicillin, 100 μg/mL
  Growth temperature: 37°C
  Growth strain: NEB Stable
  Copy number: Unknown
Gene/Insert 1
  Gene/Insert name: MRTF-A
  Species: M. musculus (mouse)
  Insert size (bp): 3063
  Mutation: siRNA resistant - no amino acid mutations
  Entrez Gene: Mrtfa (a.k.a. AMKL, Bsac, Mal, Mkl1, Mrtf-A)
  Tag / fusion protein: HA (C terminal on insert)
Gene/Insert 2
  Gene/Insert name: IRES2:EGFP
  Insert size (bp): 1296
Terms and licenses: Academic/Nonprofit Terms; Industry Terms: Not Available to Industry
Depositor comments: Please visit https://doi.org/10.1101/2025.06.06.657372 for bioRxiv preprint.
How to cite: pCW-MRTFA-HA was a gift from Richard Treisman (Addgene plasmid # 247436 ; http://n2t.net/addgene:247436 ; RRID:Addgene_247436)
