[The description below was written by a language model from this plasmid's Addgene catalogue record and pLannotate feature annotations shown in this document.]
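Description:
pCW-MRTFA-HA is a doxycycline-inducible, all-in-one lentiviral expression plasmid of about 12.1 kb built on the pCW backbone, in which everything between the tight TRE promoter and the hPGK promoter was replaced with the depositor's inserts. It is propagated in E. coli through a high-copy ColE1/pUC-type origin and ampicillin resistance. The viral framework is a third-generation, self-inactivating design. An RSV promoter drives a truncated HIV-1 5' LTR, followed by the Ψ packaging signal, a gag fragment, the RRE for Rev-dependent RNA export and the cPPT/CTS. A WPRE and a ΔU3 3' LTR close the transfer cassette, with an SV40 poly(A) signal and SV40 origin lying downstream.

The inducible unit consists of the Tet-responsive PTight promoter (seven tet operators plus a minimal CMV promoter) driving mouse MRTF-A (Mrtfa, also known as Mkl1/MAL). Its coding sequence carries silent changes that make it siRNA-resistant without altering the protein, and it is fused at the C terminus to an HA epitope tag, which the feature table annotates as a partial 3xHA. An EMCV IRES followed by EGFP sits on the same transcript, so green fluorescence reports doxycycline-induced expression. A separate constitutive hPGK promoter drives the puromycin resistance gene followed by the reverse tetracycline transactivator rtTA3. This supplies both selection of transduced mammalian cells and the transactivator that switches on PTight when doxycycline is present. The linker between PuroR and rtTA3 is not annotated in the table.

The siRNA-resistant design suits knockdown-and-rescue experiments, in which endogenous MRTF-A is depleted and the tagged protein is re-expressed inducibly. The associated work concerns MRTF-dependent cytoskeletal dynamics and cell cycle progression.
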