Features (pLannotate 1.2.2; 29 found; start..end, strand, type, name):
     41..158     +  misc_feature   cPPT/CTS: central polypurine tract and central termination sequence of HIV-1
    212..526     +  promoter       tight TRE promoter: Tet-responsive promoter PTight, consisting of seven tet operator sequences followed by the minimal CMV promoter
    759..3611    +  CDS            Mrtfa: MRTFA_MOUSE - Also known as Bsac From Mus musculus (Mouse).
   3612..3670    +  CDS            3xHA (fragment): three tandem HA epitope tags
   3841..4303    +  misc_feature   IRES: internal ribosome entry site (IRES) of the encephalomyocarditis virus (EMCV)
   4317..5036    +  CDS            EGFP: the original enhanced GFP (Yang et al., 1996) mammalian codon-optimized
   5043..5553    +  promoter       hPGK promoter: human phosphoglycerate kinase 1 promoter
   5563..6159    +  CDS            PuroR (fragment): puromycin N-acetyltransferase; pac from Streptomyces; confers resistance to puromycin
   6214..6911    +  CDS            rtTA3 (fragment): reverse tetracycline transactivator 3 activates expression from Tet-responsive promoters in the presence of doxycycline
   6841..6951    +  CDS            VP48: 3 tandem repeats of the minimal activation domain of herpes simplex virus VP16 (Cheng et al., 2013)
   6987..7535    +  misc_feature   WPRE (fragment): woodchuck hepatitis virus posttranscriptional regulatory element
   7561..7632    +  CDS            nef (fragment): NEF_HV1Z2 - Experimental evidence at protein level: Swiss-Prot protein existence level 1. Extracellular Nef protein targets CD4(+) T-lymphocytes for apoptosis by interacting with CXCR4 surface receptors. From Human immunodeficiency virus type 1 group M subtype D (isolate Z2/CDC-Z34) (HIV-1).
   7634..7867    +  LTR            3' LTR (ΔU3): self-inactivating 3' long terminal repeat (LTR) from HIV-1
   7939..8060    +  polyA_signal   SV40 poly(A) signal: SV40 polyadenylation signal
   8100..8235    +  rep_origin     SV40 ori: SV40 origin of replication
   8243..8306    +  promoter       AmpR promoter: bla
   8307..9167    +  CDS            AmpR: β-lactamase; bla; confers resistance to ampicillin, carbenicillin, and related antibiotics
   9338..9926    +  rep_origin     ori: high-copy-number ColE1/pMB1/pBR322/pUC origin of replication
  10109..10201   +  CDS            lacI (fragment): lac repressor; lacI; The lac repressor binds to the lac operator to inhibit transcription in E. coli. This inhibition can be relieved by adding lactose or isopropyl-β-D-thiogalactopyranoside (IPTG).
  10214..10235   +  protein_bind   CAP binding site: CAP binding activates transcription in the presence of cAMP. E. coli catabolite activator protein
  10250..10280   +  promoter       lac promoter: promoter for the E. coli lac operon
  10284..10306   +  protein_bind   lac operator (fragment): The lac repressor binds to the lac operator to inhibit transcription in E. coli. This inhibition can be relieved by adding lactose or isopropyl-β-D-thiogalactopyranoside (IPTG). lac repressor encoded by lacI
  10349..10367   +  promoter       T3 promoter: promoter for bacteriophage T3 RNA polymerase
  10395..10621   +  promoter       RSV promoter: Rous sarcoma virus enhancer/promoter
  10622..10802   +  LTR            5' LTR (truncated): truncated 5' long terminal repeat (LTR) from HIV-1
  10849..10974   +  misc_feature   HIV-1 Ψ: packaging signal of human immunodeficiency virus type 1
  10958..11321   +  CDS            HIV-1 gag (fragment): gag protein from human immunodeficiency virus 1; gag
  11467..11700   +  misc_feature   RRE: The Rev response element (RRE) of HIV-1 allows for Rev-dependent mRNA export from the nucleus to the cytoplasm.
  12077..12101   +  CDS            Rev (fragment): human immunodeficiency virus 1 (HIV-1) Rev protein; rev; enhances nuclear export of unspliced and incompletely spliced viral mRNAs
>Addgene plasmid #247436 | pCW-MRTFA-HA | addgene full sequence | sequence record 491537 | Addgene NGS Result
AATTCTCGACCTCGAGACAAATGGCAGTATTCATCCACAATTTTAAAAGAAAAGGGGGGATTGGGGGGTA
CAGTGCAGGGGAAAGAATAGTAGACATAATAGCAACAGACATACAAACTAAAGAATTACAAAAACAAATT
ACAAAAATTCAAAATTTTCGGGTTTATTACAGGGACAGCAGAGATCCACTTTGGCCGCGAATCGATATGT
CGAGTTTACTCCCTATCAGTGATAGAGAACGTATGTCGAGTTTACTCCCTATCAGTGATAGAGAACGATG
TCGAGTTTACTCCCTATCAGTGATAGAGAACGTATGTCGAGTTTACTCCCTATCAGTGATAGAGAACGTA
TGTCGAGTTTACTCCCTATCAGTGATAGAGAACGTATGTCGAGTTTATCCCTATCAGTGATAGAGAACGT
ATGTCGAGTTTACTCCCTATCAGTGATAGAGAACGTATGTCGAGGTAGGCGTGTACGGTGGGAGGCCTAT
ATAAGCAGAGCTCGTTTAGTGAACCGTCAGATCGCCTGGAGAATTGGCTAGCGCCACCATGCCCCCTTCC
GTCATTGCTGTGAATGGGCTGGACGGAGGAGGGGCTGGCGAAAATGACGACGAGCCAGTGCTCCTGTCTC
TGTCTGCGGCCCCCAGCCCCCAGAGCGAAGCTGTTGCCAATGAACTGCAGGAGCTGTCCCTGCAGCCCGA
GCTGACTCTAGGCCTCCATCCTGGGAGGAACCCCAATTTACCTCCACTTAGTGAGCGGAAGAATGTGCTG
CAGTTGAAGCTCCAGCAGCGGCGGACCCGGGAGGAACTGGTGAGCCAAGGGATCATGCCGCCTTTGAAAA
GCCCCGCTGCATTTCATGAGCAGAGAAGAAGCCTGGAGCGGGCCAGGACCGAGGACTATTTGAAACGGAA
GATCCGTTCCCGGCCCGAGAGAGCAGAGCTGGTCAGGATGCACATTCTGGAAGAGACCTCGGCTGAGCCT
TCGCTCCAGGCCAAGCAGCTGAAGCTGAAGAGAGCCAGGCTGGCTGATGACCTCAATGAAAAGATTGCAC
AGAGGCCTGGCCCCATGGAACTAGTAGAAAAGAATATCCTGCCTGTGGAGTCCAGCCTGAAGGAGGCTAT
CATTGTGGGCCAGGTAAATTACCCAAAGGTAGCAGACAGTTCCTCCTTCGACGAGGACAGCAGCGATGCC
CTGTCTCCTGAGCAGCCTGCCAGCCATGAGTCCCAGGGTTCAGTGCCATCACCCTTGGAGTCCCGAGTCA
GTGATCCACTGCCCAGTGCCACCTCCATATCACCCACTCAGGTTCTTTCTCAACTCCCAATGGCTCCGGA
TCCTGGAGAGACGCTTTTTCTGGCAGAGCAGCCTCCTCTGCCTCCCGCACCTCTGCTGCCCCCAAGCCTA
GCCAATGGAAGCATCGTCCCCACTGCCAAGCCTGCTCCCACACTCATCAAGCAAAGCCAACCCAAGTCTG
CCAGCGAGAAATCACAGCGCAGCAAGAAGGCCAAGGAGCTGAAGCCAAAGGTGAAGAAGCTCAAGTACCA
CCAGTACATCCCCCCGGACCAGAAGCAGGACAAGGGGGCGCCCGCCATGGACTCCTCCTATGCCAAGATC
CTGCAGCAGCAGCAGCTCTTCCTGCAGCTGCAGATCCTCAACCAGCAGCAGCAGCAGCAGCAGCAACAGC
ACTACAACTACCAGGCCATCCTGCCTGCCCCTCCCAAGCCCTCGGCTGAGACTCCTGGAAGCAGTGCCCC
TACCCCATCACGCAGCCTCTCCACCAGTAGCAGCCCCAGCTCAGGCACCCCAGGGCCCAGCGGGCTGGCA
CGCCAGAGCAGCACCGCACTAGCTGCCAAACCAGGAGCCCTGCCAGCCAACCTGGATGACATGAAGGTGG
CAGAGCTGAAGCAAGAACTGAAGTTGCGGTCCCTTCCCGTCTCAGGCACCAAGACAGAGCTGATAGAACG
CCTGCGTGCCTACCAAGACCAAGTCAGCCCAGCTCCAGGAGCCCCCAAGGCCCCTGCCACCACCTCTGTG
CTGTCCAAGGCTGGTGAGGTAGTGGTCGCCTTCCCTGCGGCCCTGCTAAGCACAGGGTCAGCTCTTGTAA
CAGCAGGCCTTGCACCAGCTGAGATGGTGGTGGCCACAGTAACCAGCAATGGCATGGTGAAGTTTGGCAG
CACAGGCTCCACACCCCCCGTGTCTCCCACCCCTTCAGAGCGCTCACTGCTCAGCACGGGTGATGAGAAT
TCCACACCTGGGGATGCCTTTGGTGAAATGGTGACATCGCCGCTGACACAGCTCACCCTGCAGGCCTCCC
CACTGCAGATCGTGAAGGAGGAGGGTGCCCGTGCTGCGTCCTGCTGTCTAAGCCCTGGTGCTCGGGCTGA
GCTGGAGGGACTGGACAAGGACCAGATGCTGCAGGAGAAGGACAAGCAGATTGAGGAGCTGACCCGAATG
CTCCAACAGAAGCAGCAGCTGGTTGAGCTGCTGCGGCTACAGCTGGAGCAGCAGAAGCGGGCCCAGCAGC
CAGCCCCAGCCAGCAGCCCTGTGAAGAGGGAAAGTGGTTTCTCCAGTTGCCAGCTGAGCTGCCAGCCCCA
GGGCTCTGCCCATGCTTTTGGCTCTGGCCTAGTGGTTCCCACTACCAACCATGGAGACACTCAGGCCCCA
GCGCCAGAGTCCCCACCTGTGGTGGTGAAGCAGGAAGCTGGGCCACCTGAGCCAGATCTGGCCCCCAGCT
CCCAGCTGCTCTTGGGCTCCCAGGGCACCAGCTTCCTCAAGAGGGTCAGCCCTCCTACCCTGGTCACTGA
CTCTACAGGGACTCACCTCATCCTCACTGTGACCAATAAGAGTGCTGATGGCCCTGGCTTGCCTGCAGGG
AGCCCCCAGCAGCCCTTGTCCCAGCCTGGTTCTCCAGCCCCTGGTCCACCTGCCCAGATGGACCTGGAGC
ACCCACCTCAGCCTCCGTTTGCAACCCCCACATCTCTGCTGAAGAAGGAGCCCCCTGGTTATGAAGAGAC
TGTGACCCAGCAGCCTAAGCAGCAGGAAAATGGCTCCTCCAGTCAGCACATGGATGATCTGTTTGATATT
CTTATTCAGAGTGGAGAGATTTCAGCAGATTTCAAAGAGCCACCATCCCTACCAGGCAAGGAAAAGTCAC
CTCCAGCAGCAGCAGCGTATGGGCCTCCATTGACACCACAACCCTCGCCTTTGAGTGAACTCCCCCAAGC
TGCTCCTCCACCAGGCTCCCCCACCCTCCCAGGGCGCCTTGAAGACTTCCTGGAGAGCAGCACAGGGCTG
CCCCTGCTGACAAGTGGGCACGAGGGACCAGAACCCCTTTCCCTCATTGATGACCTCCACAGCCAGATGC
TGAGCAGCTCCGCCATCCTGGACCACCCCCCATCACCCATGGACACCTCTGAATTGCACTTTGCTCCTGA
GCCCAGCAGTGGTATGGGCCTGGACCTGGCTGTTGGCCACCTGGACAGCATGGACTGGCTGGAGCTGTCG
TCTGGTGGCCCTGTGCTCAGCCTGGCTCCCCTCAGCACTGCAGCCCCCAGCCTCTTCTCGATGGACTTCC
TGGATGGACACGACTTGCAGCTCCACTGGGATTCCTGCTTGTACCCATACGATGTTCCTGACTATGCGGG
CTATCCCTATGACGTCCCGGACTATGCAGGGCCGGCTAAGGCAGCGGCACGGGCGGTGTAGCTCGAGGGC
CGGCGCGCCGCGGCCGCTACGTAAATTCCGCCCCCCCCCCTAACGTTACTGGCCGAAGCCGCTTGGAATA
AGGCCGGTGTGCGTTTGTCTATATGTTATTTTCCACCATATTGCCGTCTTTTGGCAATGTGAGGGCCCGG
AAACCTGGCCCTGTCTTCTTGACGAGCATTCCTAGGGGTCTTTCCCCTCTCGCCAAAGGAATGCAAGGTC
TGTTGAATGTCGTGAAGGAAGCAGTTCCTCTGGAAGCTTCTTGAAGACAAACAACGTCTGTAGCGACCCT
TTGCAGGCAGCGGAACCCCCCACCTGGCGACAGGTGCCTCTGCGGCCAAAAGCCACGTGTATAAGATACA
CCTGCAAAGGCGGCACAACCCCAGTGCCACGTTGTGAGTTGGATAGTTGTGGAAAGAGTCAAATGGCTCT
CCTCAAGCGTATTCAACAAGGGGCTGAAGGATGCCCAGAAGGTACCCCATTGTATGGGATCTGATCTGGG
GCCTCGGTGCACATGCTTTACATGTGTTTAGTCGAGGTTAAAAAAACGTCTAGGCCCCCCGAACCACGGG
GACGTGGTTTTCCTTTGAAAAACACGATGATAATATGGCCACAACCATGGTGAGCAAGGGCGAGGAGCTG
TTCACCGGGGTGGTGCCCATCCTGGTCGAGCTGGACGGCGACGTAAACGGCCACAAGTTCAGCGTGTCCG
GCGAGGGCGAGGGCGATGCCACCTACGGCAAGCTGACCCTGAAGTTCATCTGCACCACCGGCAAGCTGCC
CGTGCCCTGGCCCACCCTCGTGACCACCCTGACCTACGGCGTGCAGTGCTTCAGCCGCTACCCCGACCAC
ATGAAGCAGCACGACTTCTTCAAGTCCGCCATGCCCGAAGGCTACGTCCAGGAGCGCACCATCTTCTTCA
AGGACGACGGCAACTACAAGACCCGCGCCGAGGTGAAGTTCGAGGGCGACACCCTGGTGAACCGCATCGA
GCTGAAGGGCATCGACTTCAAGGAGGACGGCAACATCCTGGGGCACAAGCTGGAGTACAACTACAACAGC
CACAACGTCTATATCATGGCCGACAAGCAGAAGAACGGCATCAAGGTGAACTTCAAGATCCGCCACAACA
TCGAGGACGGCAGCGTGCAGCTCGCCGACCACTACCAGCAGAACACCCCCATCGGCGACGGCCCCGTGCT
GCTGCCCGACAACCACTACCTGAGCACCCAGTCCGCCCTGAGCAAAGACCCCAACGAGAAGCGCGATCAC
ATGGTCCTGCTGGAGTTCGTGACCGCCGCCGGGATCACTCTCGGCATGGACGAGCTGTACAAGTAAGGAT
CCGGGGTTGGGGTTGCGCCTTTTCCAAGGCAGCCCTGGGTTTGCGCAGGGACGCGGCTGCTCTGGGCGTG
GTTCCGGGAAACGCAGCGGCGCCGACCCTGGGTCTCGCACATTCTTCACGTCCGTTCGCAGCGTCACCCG
GATCTTCGCCGCTACCCTTGTGGGCCCCCCGGCGACGCTTCCTGCTCCGCCCCTAAGTCGGGAAGGTTCC
TTGCGGTTCGCGGCGTGCCGGACGTGACAAACGGAAGCCGCACGTCTCACTAGTACCCTCGCAGACGGAC
AGCGCCAGGGAGCAATGGCAGCGCGCCGACCGCGATGGGCTGTGGCCAATAGCGGCTGCTCAGCAGGGCG
CGCCGAGAGCAGCGGCCGGGAAGGGGCGGTGCGGGAGGCGGGGTGTGGGGCGGTAGTGTGGGCCCTGTTC
CTGCCCGCGCGGTGTTCCGCATTCTGCAAGCCTCCGGAGCGCACGTCGGCAGTCGGCTCCCTCGTTGACC
GAATCACCGACCTCTCTCCCCAGCAATTCACCATGACCGAGTACAAGCCCACGGTGCGCCTCGCCACCCG
CGACGACGTCCCCAGGGCCGTACGCACCCTCGCCGCCGCGTTCGCCGACTACCCCGCCACGCGCCACACC
GTCGATCCGGACCGCCACATCGAGCGGGTCACCGAGCTGCAAGAACTCTTCCTCACGCGCGTCGGGCTCG
ACATCGGCAAGGTGTGGGTCGCGGACGACGGCGCCGCGGTGGCGGTCTGGACCACGCCGGAGAGCGTCGA
AGCGGGGGCGGTGTTCGCCGAGATCGGCCCGCGCATGGCCGAGTTGAGCGGTTCCCGGCTGGCCGCGCAG
CAACAGATGGAAGGCCTCCTGGCGCCGCACCGGCCCAAGGAGCCCGCGTGGTTCCTGGCCACCGTCGGCG
TCTCGCCCGACCACCAGGGCAAGGGTCTGGGCAGCGCCGTCGTGCTCCCCGGAGTGGAGGCGGCCGAGCG
CGCCGGGGTGCCCGCCTTCCTGGAGACCTCCGCGCCCCGCAACCTCCCCTTCTACGAGCGGCTCGGCTTC
ACCGTCACCGCCGACGTCGAGGTGCCCGAAGGACCGCGCACCTGGTGCATGACCCGCAAGCCCGGTGCCG
AAGGTAGAGGTTCTCTCCTCACTTGTGGTGATGTTGAAGAAAACCCTGGTCCAATGTCTAGACTGGACAA
GAGCAAAGTCATAAACGGAGCTCTGGAATTACTCAATGGTGTCGGTATCGAAGGCCTGACGACAAGGAAA
CTCGCTCAAAAGCTGGGAGTTGAGCAGCCTACCCTGTACTGGCACGTGAAGAACAAGCGGGCCCTGCTCG
ATGCCCTGCCAATCGAGATGCTGGACAGGCATCATACCCACTTCTGCCCCCTGGAAGGCGAGTCATGGCA
AGACTTTCTGCGGAACAACGCCAAGTCATACCGCTGTGCTCTCCTCTCACATCGCGACGGGGCTAAAGTG
CATCTCGGCACCCGCCCAACAGAGAAACAGTACGAAACCCTGGAAAATCAGCTCGCGTTCCTGTGTCAGC
AAGGCTTCTCCCTGGAGAACGCACTGTACGCTCTGTCCGCCGTGGGCCACTTTACACTGGGCTGCGTATT
GGAGGAACAGGAGCATCAAGTAGCAAAAGAGGAAAGAGAGACACCTACCACCGATTCTATGCCCCCACTT
CTGAGACAAGCAATTGAGCTGTTCGACCGGCAGGGAGCCGAACCTGCCTTCCTTTTCGGCCTGGAACTAA
TCATATGTGGCCTGGAGAAACAGCTAAAGTGCGAAAGCGGCGGGCCGACCGACGCCCTTGACGATTTTGA
CTTAGACATGCTCCCAGCCGATGCCCTTGACGACTTTGACCTTGATATGCTGCCTGCTGACGCTCTTGAC
GATTTTGACCTTGACATGCTCCCCGGGTAACTAAGTAAGGATCGATCCAAGATATCGTATTCTTAACTAT
GTTGCTCCTTTTACGCTATGTGGATACGCTGCTTTAATGCCTTTGTATCATGCTATTGCTTCCCGTATGG
CTTTCATTTTCTCCTCCTTGTATAAATCCTGGTTGCTGTCTCTTTATGAGGAGTTGTGGCCCGTTGTCAG
GCAACGTGGCGTGGTGTGCACTGTGTTTGCTGACGCAACCCCCACTGGTTGGGGCATTGCCACCACCTGT
CAGCTCCTTTCCGGGACTTTCGCTTTCCCCCTCCCTATTGCCACGGCGGAACTCATCGCCGCCTGCCTTG
CCCGCTGCTGGACAGGGGCTCGGCTGTTGGGCACTGACAATTCCGTGGTGTTGTCGGGGAAGCTGACGTC
CTTTCCATGGCTGCTCGCCTGTGTTGCCACCTGGATTCTGCGCGGGACGTCCTTCTGCTACGTCCCTTCG
GCCCTCAATCCAGCGGACCTTCCTTCCCGCGGCCTGCTGCCGGCTCTGCGGCCTCTTCCGCGTCTTCGCC
TTCGCCCTCAGACGAGTCGGATCTCCCTTTGGGCCGCCTCCCCGCCTGTTTCGCCTCGGCGTCCGGACTA
GAGGTACCTTTAAGACCAATGACTTACAAGGCAGCTGTAGATCTTAGCCACTTTTTAAAAGAAAAGGGGG
GACTGGAAGGGCTAATTCACTCCCAACGAAGACAAGATCTGCTTTTTGCTTGTACTGGGTCTCTCTGGTT
AGACCAGATCTGAGCCTGGGAGCTCTCTGGCTAACTAGGGAACCCACTGCTTAAGCCTCAATAAAGCTTG
CCTTGAGTGCTTCAAGTAGTGTGTGCCCGTCTGTTGTGTGACTCTGGTAACTAGAGATCCCTCAGACCCT
TTTAGTCAGTGTGGAAAATCTCTAGCAGTAGTAGTTCATGTCATCTTATTATTCAGTATTTATAACTTGC
AAAGAAATGAATATCAGAGAGTGAGAGGAACTTGTTTATTGCAGCTTATAATGGTTACAAATAAAGCAAT
AGCATCACAAATTTCACAAATAAAGCATTTTTTTCACTGCATTCTAGTTGTGGTTTGTCCAAACTCATCA
ATGTATCTTATCATGTCTGGCTCTAGCTATCCCGCCCCTAACTCCGCCCATCCCGCCCCTAACTCCGCCC
AGTTCCGCCCATTCTCCGCCCCATGGCTGACTAATTTTTTTTATTTATGCAGAGGCCGAGGCCGCCTCGG
CCTCTGAGCTATTCCAGAAGTAGTGAGGAGGCTTTTTTGGAGGCCTTTCAAATATGTATCCGCTCATGAG
ACAATAACCCTGATAAATGCTTCAATAATATTGAAAAAGGAAGAGTATGAGTATTCAACATTTCCGTGTC
GCCCTTATTCCCTTTTTTGCGGCATTTTGCCTTCCTGTTTTTGCTCACCCAGAAACGCTGGTGAAAGTAA
AAGATGCTGAAGATCAGTTGGGTGCACGAGTGGGTTACATCGAACTGGATCTCAACAGCGGTAAGATCCT
TGAGAGTTTTCGCCCCGAAGAACGTTTTCCAATGATGAGCACTTTTAAAGTTCTGCTATGTGGCGCGGTA
TTATCCCGTATTGACGCCGGGCAAGAGCAACTCGGTCGCCGCATACACTATTCTCAGAATGACTTGGTTG
AGTACTCACCAGTCACAGAAAAGCATCTTACGGATGGCATGACAGTAAGAGAATTATGCAGTGCTGCCAT
AACCATGAGTGATAACACTGCGGCCAACTTACTTCTGACAACGATCGGAGGACCGAAGGAGCTAACCGCT
TTTTTGCACAACATGGGGGATCATGTAACTCGCCTTGATCGTTGGGAACCGGAGCTGAATGAAGCCATAC
CAAACGACGAGCGTGACACCACGATGCCTGTAGCAATGGCAACAACGTTGCGCAAACTATTAACTGGCGA
ACTACTTACTCTAGCTTCCCGGCAACAATTAATAGACTGGATGGAGGCGGATAAAGTTGCAGGACCACTT
CTGCGCTCGGCCCTTCCGGCTGGCTGGTTTATTGCTGATAAATCTGGAGCCGGTGAGCGTGGGTCTCGCG
GTATCATTGCAGCACTGGGGCCAGATGGTAAGCCCTCCCGTATCGTAGTTATCTACACGACGGGGAGTCA
GGCAACTATGGATGAACGAAATAGACAGATCGCTGAGATAGGTGCCTCACTGATTAAGCATTGGTAACTG
TCAGACCAAGTTTACTCATATATACTTTAGATTGATTTAAAACTTCATTTTTAATTTAAAAGGATCTAGG
TGAAGATCCTTTTTGATAATCTCATGACCAAAATCCCTTAACGTGAGTTTTCGTTCCACTGAGCGTCAGA
CCCCGTAGAAAAGATCAAAGGATCTTCTTGAGATCCTTTTTTTCTGCGCGTAATCTGCTGCTTGCAAACA
AAAAAACCACCGCTACCAGCGGTGGTTTGTTTGCCGGATCAAGAGCTACCAACTCTTTTTCCGAAGGTAA
CTGGCTTCAGCAGAGCGCAGATACCAAATACTGTTCTTCTAGTGTAGCCGTAGTTAGGCCACCACTTCAA
GAACTCTGTAGCACCGCCTACATACCTCGCTCTGCTAATCCTGTTACCAGTGGCTGCTGCCAGTGGCGAT
AAGTCGTGTCTTACCGGGTTGGACTCAAGACGATAGTTACCGGATAAGGCGCAGCGGTCGGGCTGAACGG
GGGGTTCGTGCACACAGCCCAGCTTGGAGCGAACGACCTACACCGAACTGAGATACCTACAGCGTGAGCT
ATGAGAAAGCGCCACGCTTCCCGAAGGGAGAAAGGCGGACAGGTATCCGGTAAGCGGCAGGGTCGGAACA
GGAGAGCGCACGAGGGAGCTTCCAGGGGGAAACGCCTGGTATCTTTATAGTCCTGTCGGGTTTCGCCACC
TCTGACTTGAGCGTCGATTTTTGTGATGCTCGTCAGGGGGGCGGAGCCTATGGAAAAACGCCAGCAACGC
GGCCTTTTTACGGTTCCTGGCCTTTTGCTGGCCTTTTGCTCACATGTTCTTTCCTGCGTTATCCCCTGAT
TCTGTGGATAACCGTATTACCGCCTTTGAGTGAGCTGATACCGCTCGCCGCAGCCGAACGACCGAGCGCA
GCGAGTCAGTGAGCGAGGAAGCGGAAGAGCGCCCAATACGCAAACCGCCTCTCCCCGCGCGTTGGCCGAT
TCATTAATGCAGCTGGCACGACAGGTTTCCCGACTGGAAAGCGGGCAGTGAGCGCAACGCAATTAATGTG
AGTTAGCTCACTCATTAGGCACCCCAGGCTTTACACTTTATGCTTCCGGCTCGTATGTTGTGTGGAATTG
TGAGCGGATAACAATTTCACACAGGAAACAGCTATGACCATGATTACGCCAAGCGCGCAATTAACCCTCA
CTAAAGGGAACAAAAGCTGGAGCTGCAAGCTTAATGTAGTCTTATGCAATACTCTTGTAGTCTTGCAACA
TGGTAACGATGAGTTAGCAACATGCCTTACAAGGAGAGAAAAAGCACCGTGCATGCCGATTGGTGGAAGT
AAGGTGGTACGATCGTGCCTTATTAGGAAGGCAACAGACGGGTCTGACATGGATTGGACGAACCACTGAA
TTGCCGCATTGCAGAGATATTGTATTTAAGTGCCTAGCTCGATACATAAACGGGTCTCTCTGGTTAGACC
AGATCTGAGCCTGGGAGCTCTCTGGCTAACTAGGGAACCCACTGCTTAAGCCTCAATAAAGCTTGCCTTG
AGTGCTTCAAGTAGTGTGTGCCCGTCTGTTGTGTGACTCTGGTAACTAGAGATCCCTCAGACCCTTTTAG
TCAGTGTGGAAAATCTCTAGCAGTGGCGCCCGAACAGGGACTTGAAAGCGAAAGGGAAACCAGAGGAGCT
CTCTCGACGCAGGACTCGGCTTGCTGAAGCGCGCACGGCAAGAGGCGAGGGGCGGCGACTGGTGAGTACG
CCAAAAATTTTGACTAGCGGAGGCTAGAAGGAGAGAGATGGGTGCGAGAGCGTCAGTATTAAGCGGGGGA
GAATTAGATCGCGATGGGAAAAAATTCGGTTAAGGCCAGGGGGAAAGAAAAAATATAAATTAAAACATAT
AGTATGGGCAAGCAGGGAGCTAGAACGATTCGCAGTTAATCCTGGCCTGTTAGAAACATCAGAAGGCTGT
AGACAAATACTGGGACAGCTACAACCATCCCTTCAGACAGGATCAGAAGAACTTAGATCATTATATAATA
CAGTAGCAACCCTCTATTGTGTGCATCAAAGGATAGAGATAAAAGACACCAAGGAAGCTTTAGACAAGAT
AGAGGAAGAGCAAAACAAAAGTAAGACCACCGCACAGCAAGCGGCCGCTGATCTTCAGACCTGGAGGAGG
AGATATGAGGGACAATTGGAGAAGTGAATTATATAAATATAAAGTAGTAAAAATTGAACCATTAGGAGTA
GCACCCACCAAGGCAAAGAGAAGAGTGGTGCAGAGAGAAAAAAGAGCAGTGGGAATAGGAGCTTTGTTCC
TTGGGTTCTTGGGAGCAGCAGGAAGCACTATGGGCGCAGCGTCAATGACGCTGACGGTACAGGCCAGACA
ATTATTGTCTGGTATAGTGCAGCAGCAGAACAATTTGCTGAGGGCTATTGAGGCGCAACAGCATCTGTTG
CAACTCACAGTCTGGGGCATCAAGCAGCTCCAGGCAAGAATCCTGGCTGTGGAAAGATACCTAAAGGATC
AACAGCTCCTGGGGATTTGGGGTTGCTCTGGAAAACTCATTTGCACCACTGCTGTGCCTTGGAATGCTAG
TTGGAGTAATAAATCTCTGGAACAGATTTGGAATCACACGACCTGGATGGAGTGGGACAGAGAAATTAAC
AATTACACAAGCTTAATACACTCCTTAATTGAAGAATCGCAAAACCAGCAAGAAAAGAATGAACAAGAAT
TATTGGAATTAGATAAATGGGCAAGTTTGTGGAATTGGTTTAACATAACAAATTGGCTGTGGTATATAAA
ATTATTCATAATGATAGTAGGAGGCTTGGTAGGTTTAAGAATAGTTTTTGCTGTACTTTCTATAGTGAAT
AGAGTTAGGCAGGGATATTCACCATTATCGTTTCAGACCCACCTCCCAACCCCGAGGGGAC
